>Addgene plasmid #64928 | pcDNA3-TORCAR(T/A) | depositor full sequence | sequence record 109685 | pcDNA3-TORCAR(T/A) sequence 7225 bps
GACGGATCGGGAGATCTCCCGATCCCCTATGGTCGACTCTCAGTACAATCTGCTCTGATGCCGCATAGTT
AAGCCAGTATCTGCTCCCTGCTTGTGTGTTGGAGGTCGCTGAGTAGTGCGCGAGCAAAATTTAAGCTACA
ACAAGGCAAGGCTTGACCGACAATTGCATGAAGAATCTGCTTAGGGTTAGGCGTTTTGCGCTGCTTCGCG
ATGTACGGGCCAGATATACGCGTTGACATTGATTATTGACTAGTTATTAATAGTAATCAATTACGGGGTC
ATTAGTTCATAGCCCATATATGGAGTTCCGCGTTACATAACTTACGGTAAATGGCCCGCCTGGCTGACCG
CCCAACGACCCCCGCCCATTGACGTCAATAATGACGTATGTTCCCATAGTAACGCCAATAGGGACTTTCC
ATTGACGTCAATGGGTGGACTATTTACGGTAAACTGCCCACTTGGCAGTACATCAAGTGTATCATATGCC
AAGTACGCCCCCTATTGACGTCAATGACGGTAAATGGCCCGCCTGGCATTATGCCCAGTACATGACCTTA
TGGGACTTTCCTACTTGGCAGTACATCTACGTATTAGTCATCGCTATTACCATGGTGATGCGGTTTTGGC
AGTACATCAATGGGCGTGGATAGCGGTTTGACTCACGGGGATTTCCAAGTCTCCACCCCATTGACGTCAA
TGGGAGTTTGTTTTGGCACCAAAATCAACGGGACTTTCCAAAATGTCGTAACAACTCCGCCCCATTGACG
CAAATGGGCGGTAGGCGTGTACGGTGGGAGGTCTATATAAGCAGAGCTCTCTGGCTAACTAGAGAACCCA
CTGCTTACTGGCTTATCGAAATTAATACGACTCACTATAGGGAGACCCAAGCTTGGTACCGAGCTCGGAT
CCCATGGTGAGCAAGGGCGAGGAGCTGTTCACCGGGGTGGTGCCCATCCTGGTCGAGCTGGACGGCGACG
TAAACGGCCACAGGTTCAGCGTGTCCGGCGAGGGCGAGGGCGATGCCACCTACGGCAAGCTGACCCTGAA
GTTCATCTGCACCACCGGCAAGCTGCCCGTGCCCTGGCCCACCCTCGTGACCACCCTGACCTGGGGCGTG
CAGTGCTTCGCCCGCTACCCCGACCACATGAAGCAGCACGACTTCTTCAAGTCCGCCATGCCCGAAGGCT
ACGTCCAGGAGCGTACCATCTTCTTCAAGGACGACGGCAACTACAAGACCCGCGCCGAGGTGAAGTTCGA
GGGCGACACCCTGGTGAACCGCATCGAGCTGAAGGGCATCGACTTCAAGGAGGACGGCAACATCCTGGGG
CACAAGCTGGAGTACAACGCCATCAGTGACAACGTCTATATCACCGCCGACAAGCAGAAGAACGGCATCA
AGGCCCACTTCAAGATCCGCCACAACATCGAGGACGGCAGCGTGCAGCTCGCCGACCACTACCAGCAGAA
CACCCCCATCGGCGACGGCCCCGTGCTGCTGCCCGACAACCACTACCTGAGCACCCAGTCCGCCCTGAGC
AAAGACCCCAACGAGAAGCGCGATCACATGGTCCTGCTGGAGTTCGTGACCGCCGCCGGGATCACTCTCG
GCATGGACGAGCTGTACAAGCGCATGCATATGTCCGGGGGCAGCAGCTGCAGCCAGACCCCAAGCCGGGC
CATCCCCGCCACTCGCCGGGTGGTGCTCGGCGACGGCGTGCAGCTCCCGCCCGGGGACTACAGCACGGCC
CCCGGCGGCACGCTCTTCAGCACCGCCCCGGGAGGTACCAGGATCATCTATGACCGGAAATTCCTGATGG
AGTGTCGGAACTCACCTGTGACCAAAACACCCCCAAGGGATCTGCCCACCATTCCGGGGGTCACCAGCCC
TTCCAGTGATGAGCCCCCCATGGAAGCCAGCCAGAGCCACCTGCGCAATAGCCCAGAAGATAAGCGGGCG
GGCGGTGAAGAGTCACAGTTTGAGATGGACATTGAGCTCTCTAAAGGTGAAGAATTATTCACTGGTGTTG
TCCCAATTTTGGTTGAATTAGATGGTGATGTTAATGGTCACAAATTTTCTGTCTCCGGTGAAGGTGAAGG
TGATGCTACGTACGGTAAATTGACCTTAAAATTACTCTGTACTACTGGTAAATTGCCAGTTCCATGGCCA
ACCTTAGTCACTACTTTAGGTTATGGTGTTCAATGTTTTGCTAGATACCCAGATCATATGAAACAACATG
ACTTTTTCAAGTCTGCCATGCCAGAAGGTTATGTTCAAGAAAGAACTATTTTTTTCAAAGATGACGGTAA
CTACAAGACCAGAGCTGAAGTCAAGTTTGAAGGTGATACCTTAGTTAATAGAATCGAATTAAAAGGTATT
GATTTTAAAGAAGATGGTAACATTTTAGGTCACAAATTGGAATACAACTATAACTCTCACAATGTTTACA
TCACTGCTGACAAACAAAAGAATGGTATCAAAGCTAACTTCAAAATTAGACACAACATTGAAGATGGTGG
TGTTCAATTAGCTGACCATTATCAACAAAATACTCCAATTGGTGATGGTCCAGTCTTGTTACCAGACAAC
CATTACTTATCCTATCAATCTGCCTTATTCAAAGATCCAAACGAAAAGAGAGACCACATGGTCTTGTTAG
AATTTTTGACTGCTGCTGGTATTACCGAGGGTATGAATGAATTGTACAAATAGTAAGAATTCTGCAGATA
TCCATCACACTGGCGGCCGCTCGAGCATGCATCTAGAGGGCCCTATTCTATAGTGTCACCTAAATGCTAG
AGCTCGCTGATCAGCCTCGACTGTGCCTTCTAGTTGCCAGCCATCTGTTGTTTGCCCCTCCCCCGTGCCT
TCCTTGACCCTGGAAGGTGCCACTCCCACTGTCCTTTCCTAATAAAATGAGGAAATTGCATCGCATTGTC
TGAGTAGGTGTCATTCTATTCTGGGGGGTGGGGTGGGGCAGGACAGCAAGGGGGAGGATTGGGAAGACAA
TAGCAGGCATGCTGGGGATGCGGTGGGCTCTATGGCTTCTGAGGCGGAAAGAACCAGCTGGGGCTCTAGG
GGGTATCCCC
[124 nt withheld, positions 3091-3214]
C
[32 nt withheld, positions 3216-3247]
CA
[57 nt withheld, positions 3250-3306]
A
[49 nt withheld, positions 3308-3356]
CCTTTGACGTTGGAGTCCACGTTCTTT
[37 nt withheld, positions 3384-3420]
ACCCTATCTCGGTCTATTCTTTTGATTTATAAGGGATTTTGGGGATTTCGGCCTATTGGTTAAAAAATGA
GCTGATTTAACAAAAATTTAACGCGAATTAATTCTGTGGAATGTGTGTCAGTTAGGGTGTGGAAAGTCCC
CAGGCTCCCCAGGCAGGCAGAAGTATGCAAAGCATGCATCTCAATTAGTCAGCAACCAGGTGTGGAAAGT
CCCCAGGCTCCCCAGCAGGCAGAAGTATGCAAAGCATGCATCTCAATTAGTCAGCAACCATAGTCCCGCC
CCTAACTCCGCCCATCCCGCCCCTAACTCCGCCCAGTTCCGCCCATTCTCCGCCCCATGGCTGACTAATT
TTTTTTATTTATGCAGAGGCCGAGGCCGCCTCTGCCTCTGAGCTATTCCAGAAGTAGTGAGGAGGCTTTT
TTGGAGGCCTAGGCTTTTGCAAAAAGCTCCCGGGAGCTTGTATATCCATTTTCGGATCTGATCAAGAGAC
AGGATGAGGATCGTTTCGCATGATTGAACAAGATGGATTGCACGCAGGTTCTCCGGCCGCTTGGGTGGAG
AGGCTATTCGGCTATGACTGGGCACAACAGACAATCGGCTGCTCTGATGCCGCCGTGTTCCGGCTGTCAG
CGCAGGGGCGCCCGGTTCTTTTTGTCAAGACCGACCTGTCCGGTGCCCTGAATGAACTGCAGGACGAGGC
AGCGCGGCTATCGTGGCTGGCCACGACGGGCGTTCCTTGCGCAGCTGTGCTCGACGTTGTCACTGAAGCG
GGAAGGGACTGGCTGCTATTGGGCGAAGTGCCGGGGCAGGATCTCCTGTCATCTCACCTTGCTCCTGCCG
AGAAAGTATCCATCATGGCTGATGCAATGCGGCGGCTGCATACGCTTGATCCGGCTACCTGCCCATTCGA
CCACCAAGCGAAACATCGCATCGAGCGAGCACGTACTCGGATGGAAGCCGGTCTTGTCGATCAGGATGAT
CTGGACGAAGAGCATCAGGGGCTCGCGCCAGCCGAACTGTTCGCCAGGCTCAAGGCGCGCATGCCCGACG
GCGAGGATCTCGTCGTGACCCATGGCGATGCCTGCTTGCCGAATATCATGGTGGAAAATGGCCGCTTTTC
TGGATTCATCGACTGTGGCCGGCTGGGTGTGGCGGACCGCTATCAGGACATAGCGTTGGCTACCCGTGAT
ATTGCTGAAGAGCTTGGCGGCGAATGGGCTGACCGCTTCCTCGTGCTTTACGGTATCGCCGCTCCCGATT
CGCAGCGCATCGCCTTCTATCGCCTTCTTGACGAGTTCTTCTGAGCGGGACTCTGGGGTTCGAAATGACC
GACCAAGCGACGCCCAACCTGCCATCACGAGATTTCGATTCCACCGCCGCCTTCTATGAAAGGTTGGGCT
TCGGAATCGTTTTCCGGGACGCCGGCTGGATGATCCTCCAGCGCGGGGATCTCATGCTGGAGTTCTTCGC
CCACCCCAACTTGTTTATTGCAGCTTATAATGGTTACAAATAAAGCAATAGCATCACAAATTTCACAAAT
AAAGCATTTTTTTCACTGCATTCTAGTTGTGGTTTGTCCAAACTCATCAATGTATCTTATCATGTCTGTA
TACCGTCGACCTCTAGCTAGAGCTTGGCGTAATCATGGTCATAGCTGTTTCCTGTGTGAAATTGTTATCC
GCTCACAATTCCACACAACATACGAGCCGGAAGCATAAAGTGTAAAGCCTGGGGTGCCTAATGAGTGAGC
TAACTCACATTAATTGCGTTGCGCTCACTGCCCGCTTTCCAGTCGGGAAACCTGTCGTGCCAGCTGCATT
AATGAATCGGCCAACGCGCGGGGAGAGGCGGTTTGCGTATTGGGCGCTCTTCCGCTTCCTCGCTCACTGA
CTCGCTGCGCTCGGTCGTTCGGCTGCGGCGAGCGGTATCAGCTCACTCAAAGGCGGTAATACGGTTATCC
ACAGAATCAGGGGATAACGCAGGAAAGAACATGTGAGCAAAAGGCCAGCAAAAGGCCAGGAACCGTAAAA
AGGCCGCGTTGCTGGCGTTTTTCCATAGGCTCCGCCCCCCTGACGAGCATCACAAAAATCGACGCTCAAG
TCAGAGGTGGCGAAACCCGACAGGACTATAAAGATACCAGGCGTTTCCCCCTGGAAGCTCCCTCGTGCGC
TCTCCTGTTCCGACCCTGCCGCTTACCGGATACCTGTCCGCCTTTCTCCCTTCGGGAAGCGTGGCGCTTT
CTCAATGCTCACGCTGTAGGTATCTCAGTTCGGTGTAGGTCGTTCGCTCCAAGCTGGGCTGTGTGCACGA
ACCCCCCGTTCAGCCCGACCGCTGCGCCTTATCCGGTAACTATCGTCTTGAGTCCAACCCGGTAAGACAC
GACTTATCGCCACTGGCAGCAGCCACTGGTAACAGGATTAGCAGAGCGAGGTATGTAGGCGGTGCTACAG
AGTTCTTGAAGTGGTGGCCTAACTACGGCTACACTAGAAGGACAGTATTTGGTATCTGCGCTCTGCTGAA
GCCAGTTACCTTCGGAAAAAGAGTTGGTAGCTCTTGATCCGGCAAACAAACCACCGCTGGTAGCGGTGGT
TTTTTTGTTTGCAAGCAGCAGATTACGCGCAGAAAAAAAGGATCTCAAGAAGATCCTTTGATCTTTTCTA
CGGGGTCTGACGCTCAGTGGAACGAAAACTCACGTTAAGGGATTTTGGTCATGAGATTATCAAAAAGGAT
CTTCACCTAGATCCTTTTAAATTAAAAATGAAGTTTTAAATCAATCTAAAGTATATATGAGTAAACTTGG
TCTGACAGTTACCAATGCTTAATCAGTGAGGCACCTATCTCAGCGATCTGTCTATTTCGTTCATCCATAG
TTGCCTGACTCCCCGTCGTGTAGATAACTACGATACGGGAGGGCTTACCATCTGGCCCCAGTGCTGCAAT
GATACCGCGAGACCCACGCTCACCGGCTCCAGATTTATCAGCAATAAACCAGCCAGCCGGAAGGGCCGAG
CGCAGAAGTGGTCCTGCAACTTTATCCGCCTCCATCCAGTCTATTAATTGTTGCCGGGAAGCTAGAGTAA
GTAGTTCGCCAGTTAATAGTTTGCGCAACGTTGTTGCCATTGCTACAGGCATCGTGGTGTCACGCTCGTC
GTTTGGTATGGCTTCATTCAGCTCCGGTTCCCAACGATCAAGGCGAGTTACATGATCCCCCATGTTGTGC
AAAAAAGCGGTTAGCTCCTTCGGTCCTCCGATCGTTGTCAGAAGTAAGTTGGCCGCAGTGTTATCACTCA
TGGTTATGGCAGCACTGCATAATTCTCTTACTGTCATGCCATCCGTAAGATGCTTTTCTGTGACTGGTGA
GTACTCAACCAAGTCATTCTGAGAATAGTGTATGCGGCGACCGAGTTGCTCTTGCCCGGCGTCAATACGG
GATAATACCGCGCCACATAGCAGAACTTTAAAAGTGCTCATCATTGGAAAACGTTCTTCGGGGCGAAAAC
TCTCAAGGATCTTACCGCTGTTGAGATCCAGTTCGATGTAACCCACTCGTGCACCCAACTGATCTTCAGC
ATCTTTTACTTTCACCAGCGTTTCTGGGTGAGCAAAAACAGGAAGGCAAAATGCCGCAAAAAAGGGAATA
AGGGCGACACGGAAATGTTGAATACTCATACTCTTCCTTTTTCAATATTATTGAAGCATTTATCAGGGTT
ATTGTCTCATGAGCGGATACATATTTGAATGTATTTAGAAAAATAAACAAATAGGGGTTCCGCGCACATT
TCCCCGAAAAGTGCCACCTGACGTC
Features (pLannotate 1.2.2; 23 found; start..end, strand, type, name):
     36..80      -  misc_feature   bom (fragment): basis of mobility region from pBR322
    235..614     +  enhancer       CMV enhancer: human cytomegalovirus immediate early enhancer
    615..818     +  promoter       CMV promoter: human cytomegalovirus (CMV) immediate early promoter
    814..847     +  LTR            5' LTR (truncated) (fragment): truncated 5' long terminal repeat (LTR) from HIV-1
    863..881     +  promoter       T7 promoter: promoter for bacteriophage T7 RNA polymerase
    914..1630    +  CDS            Cerulean: Cerulean is a basic (constitutively fluorescent) cyan fluorescent protein published in 2004, derived from Aequorea victoria. It has low acid sensitivity.
   1640..1993    +  CDS            EIF4EBP1: 4EBP1_HUMAN - Experimental evidence at protein level: Swiss-Prot protein existence level 1. Repressor of translation initiation that regulates EIF4E activity by preventing its assembly into the eIF4F complex: hypophosphorylated form competes with EIF4G1/EIF4G3 and strongly binds to EIF4E, leading to repress translation. In contrast, hyperphosphorylated form dissociates from EIF4E, allowing interaction between EIF4G1/EIF4G3 and EIF4E, leading to initiation of translation. Mediates the regulation of protein translation by hormones, growth factors and other stimuli that signal through the MAP kin
   2000..2710    +  CDS            YPet: yellow fluorescent protein optimized for FRET with CyPet (Nguyen and Daugherty, 2005)
   2777..2795    -  promoter       SP6 promoter: promoter for bacteriophage SP6 RNA polymerase
   2821..3045    +  polyA_signal   bGH poly(A) signal: bovine growth hormone polyadenylation signal
   3049..3070    +  promoter       SV40 promoter (fragment): SV40 enhancer and early promoter
   3091..3519    +  rep_origin     f1 ori (sequence partly withheld): f1 bacteriophage origin of replication; arrow indicates direction of (+) strand synthesis
   3533..3863    +  promoter       SV40 promoter: SV40 enhancer and early promoter
   3930..4721    +  CDS            neo: KKA2_KLEPN - Also known as kan, nptII. Experimental evidence at protein level: Swiss-Prot protein existence level 1. Resistance to kanamycin, neomycin, paromomycin, ribostamycin, butirosin and gentamicin B. From Klebsiella pneumoniae.
   4745..4903    +  CDS            ble (fragment): BLE_KLEPN - Experimental evidence at protein level: Swiss-Prot protein existence level 1. Binding protein with a strong affinity to the bleomycin family of antibiotics. Binds to CL990; an antimitotic-antibiotic compound. From Klebsiella pneumoniae.
   4898..5019    +  polyA_signal   SV40 poly(A) signal: SV40 polyadenylation signal
   5092..5108    -  protein_bind   lac operator: The lac repressor binds to the lac operator to inhibit transcription in E. coli. This inhibition can be relieved by adding lactose or isopropyl-β-D-thiogalactopyranoside (IPTG). lac repressor encoded by lacI
   5116..5146    -  promoter       lac promoter: promoter for the E. coli lac operon
   5161..5182    -  protein_bind   CAP binding site: CAP binding activates transcription in the presence of cAMP. E. coli catabolite activator protein
   5195..5287    -  CDS            lacI (fragment): lac repressor; lacI; The lac repressor binds to the lac operator to inhibit transcription in E. coli. This inhibition can be relieved by adding lactose or isopropyl-β-D-thiogalactopyranoside (IPTG).
   5470..6058    -  rep_origin     ori: high-copy-number ColE1/pMB1/pBR322/pUC origin of replication
   6229..7089    -  CDS            AmpR: β-lactamase; bla; confers resistance to ampicillin, carbenicillin, and related antibiotics
   7090..7194    -  promoter       AmpR promoter: bla
