[The description below was written by a language model from this plasmid's Addgene catalogue record and pLannotate feature annotations shown in this document.]
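Description:
pcDNA3-TORCAR(T/A) is a mammalian expression plasmid built on the Invitrogen pcDNA3 backbone that encodes a phosphorylation-deficient, negative-control version of the TORCAR biosensor for mTORC1 activity. It is maintained in E. coli as a high-copy plasmid through a ColE1/pUC-type origin with ampicillin selection (AmpR under its own bla promoter). It also carries an f1 origin, which can be used to produce single-stranded DNA. For selection in mammalian cells, an SV40 early promoter drives the neomycin phosphotransferase gene followed by an SV40 polyadenylation signal, which confers G418 resistance. The short HIV-1 LTR, ble, lacI and lac promoter/operator hits in the feature table are small fragments typical of backbone annotation rather than functional modules. The catalogue gives a total size of 7320 bp, while the depositor's full sequence record is 7225 nt.

The payload is a single open reading frame cloned between BamHI and EcoRI and expressed from the CMV immediate-early enhancer/promoter, with the bovine growth hormone polyadenylation signal downstream. It consists of the cyan fluorescent protein Cerulean at the N terminus, human 4E-BP1 (EIF4EBP1) in the middle, and the yellow fluorescent protein YPet at the C terminus. This places a FRET donor–acceptor pair on either side of a well-known mTORC1 substrate, so that phosphorylation-dependent changes in 4E-BP1 can be read out as changes in energy transfer. In this variant the 4E-BP1 domain carries T37A and T46A substitutions. These remove the phosphoacceptor threonines, so the construct is intended as a control for confirming that signals from the parental TORCAR sensor depend on phosphorylation at these sites in live-cell imaging experiments. Flanking T7 and SP6 promoters offer sequencing or in vitro transcription sites.
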