Addgene plasmid #64928: pcDNA3-TORCAR(T/A)
Purpose: Negative-control mutant for TORCAR biosensor.
Depositing lab: Jin Zhang. Depositing organization: Johns Hopkins University and School of Medicine. Publication: Dynamic Visualization of mTORC1 Activity in Living Cells. Zhou X, Clister TL, Lowry PR, Seldin MM, Wong GW, Zhang J. Cell Rep. 2015 Mar 11. pii: S2211-1247(15)00177-1. doi: 10.1016/j.celrep.2015.02.031. PubMed 25772363.
Backbone
  Vector backbone: pcDNA3
  Backbone manufacturer: Invitrogen
  Backbone size w/o insert (bp): 5446
  Total vector size (bp): 7320
  Vector type: Mammalian Expression
  Selectable markers: Neomycin (select with G418)
Growth in bacteria
  Bacterial resistance: Ampicillin, 100 μg/mL
  Growth temperature: 37°C
  Growth strain: DH5alpha
  Copy number: High Copy
Gene/Insert
  Gene/Insert name: TORCAR(T/A)
  Species: H. sapiens (human), Synthetic
  Insert size (bp): 1803
  Mutation: 4EBP1 domain contains T37A and T46A mutations.
  Entrez Gene: EIF4EBP1 (a.k.a. 4E-BP1, 4EBP1, BP-1, PHAS-I)
  Promoter: CMV
  Tag / fusion protein: Cerulean (N terminal on insert); YPet (C terminal on insert)
  Cloning method: Restriction Enzyme; 5′ cloning site BamHI (not destroyed); 3′ cloning site EcoRI (not destroyed)
  Sequencing primers: 5′ T7 forward; 3′ BGH reverse
Terms and licenses: Academic/Nonprofit Terms; Industry Terms: Not Available to Industry
How to cite: pcDNA3-TORCAR(T/A) was a gift from Jin Zhang (Addgene plasmid # 64928 ; http://n2t.net/addgene:64928 ; RRID:Addgene_64928)
