>Addgene plasmid #64928 | pcDNA3-TORCAR(T/A) | addgene partial sequence | sequence record 112366 | CMV-F 5'-CGCAAATGGGCGGTAGGCGTG-3'
ACTGCTTACTGGCTTATCGAAATTAATACGACTCACTATAGGGAGACCCAAGCTTGGTACCGAGCTCGGA
TCCCATGGTGAGCAAGGGCGAGGAGCTGTTCACCGGGGTGGTGCCCATCCTGGTCGAGCTGGACGGCGAC
GTAAACGGCCACAGGTTCAGCGTGTCCGGCGAGGGCGAGGGCGATGCCACCTACGGCAAGCTGACCCTGA
AGTTCATCTGCACCACCGGCAAGCTGCCCGTGCCCTGGCCCACCCTCGTGACCACCCTGACCTGGGGCGT
GCAGTGCTTCGCCCGCTACCCCGACCACATGAAGCAGCACGACTTCTTCAAGTCCGCCATGCCCGAAGGC
TACGTCCAGGAGCGTACCATCTTCTTCAAGGACGACGGCAACTACAAGACCCGCGCCGAGGTGAAGTTCG
AGGGCGACACCCTGGTGAACCGCATCGAGCTGAAGGGCATCGACTTCAAGGAGGACGGCAACATCCTGGG
GCACAAGCTGGAGTACAACGCCATCAGTGACAACGTCTATATCACCGCCGACAAGCAGAAGAACGGCATC
AAGGCCCACTTCAAGATCCGCCACAACATCGAGGACGGCAGCGTGCAGCTCGCCGACCACTACCAGCAGA
ACACCCCCATCGGCGACGGCCCCGTGCTGCTGCCCGACAACCACTACCTGAGCACCCAGTCCGCCCTGAG
C
