>Addgene plasmid #64928 | pcDNA3-TORCAR(T/A) | addgene partial sequence | sequence record 112367 | BGH-rev 5'-TAGAAGGCACAGTCGAGG-3'
TCTAGATGCATGCTCGAGCGGCCGCCAGTGTGATGGATATCTGCAGAATTCTTACTATTTGTACAATTCA
TTCATACCCTCGGTAATACCAGCAGCAGTCAAAAATTCTAACAAGACCATGTGGTCTCTCTTTTCGTTTG
GATCTTTGAATAAGGCAGATTGATAGGATAAGTAATGGTTGTCTGGTAACAAGACTGGACCATCACCAAT
TGGAGTATTTTGTTGATAATGGTCAGCTAATTGAACACCACCATCTTCAATGTTGTGTCTAATTTTGAAG
TTAGCTTTGATACCATTCTTTTGTTTGTCAGCAGTGATGTAAACATTGTGAGAGTTATAGTTGTATTCCA
ATTTGTGACCTAAAATGTTACCATCTTCTTTAAAATCAATACCTTTTAATTCGATTCTATTAACTAAGGT
ATCACCTTCAAACTTGACTTCAGCTCTGGTCTTGTAGTTACCGTCATCTTTGAAAAAAATAGTTCTTTCT
TGAACATAACCTTCTGGCATGGCAGACTTGAAAAAGTCATGTTGTTTCATATGATCTGGGTATCTAGCAA
AACATTGAACACCATAACCTAAAGTAGTGACTAAGGTTGGCCATGGAACTGGCAATTTACCAGTAGTACA
GAGTAATTTTAAGGTCAATTTACCGTACGTAGCATCACCTTCACCTTCACCGGAGACAGAAAATTTGTGA
CCATTAACATCACCATCTAATTC
