>Addgene plasmid #64928 | pcDNA3-TORCAR(T/A) | addgene partial sequence | sequence record 113792 | Cer-F 5'-cctgagcaaagaccccaac-3'
GTGACCGCCGCCGGGATCACTCTCGGCATGGACGAGCTGTACAAGCGCATGCATATGTCCGGGGGCAGCA
GCTGCAGCCAGACCCCAAGCCGGGCCATCCCCGCCACTCGCCGGGTGGTGCTCGGCGACGGCGTGCAGCT
CCCGCCCGGGGACTACAGCACGGCCCCCGGCGGCACGCTCTTCAGCACCGCCCCGGGAGGTACCAGGATC
ATCTATGACCGGAAATTCCTGATGGAGTGTCGGAACTCACCTGTGACCAAAACACCCCCAAGGGATCTGC
CCACCATTCCGGGGGTCACCAGCCCTTCCAGTGATGAGCCCCCCATGGAAGCCAGCCAGAGCCACCTGCG
CAATAGCCCAGAAGATAAGCGGGCGGGCGGTGAAGAGTCACAGTTTGAGATGGACATTGAGCTCTCTAAA
GGTGAAGAATTATTCACTGGTGTTGTCCCAATTTTGGTTGAATTAGATGGTGATGTTAATGGTCACAAAT
TTTCTGTCTCCGGTGAAGGTGAAGGTGATGCTACGTACGGTAAATTGACCTTAAAATTACTCTGTACTAC
TGGTAAATTGCCAGTTCCATGGCCAACCTTAGTCACTACTTTAGGTTATGGTGTTCAATGTTTTGCTAGA
TACCCAGATCATATGAAACAACATGACTTTTTCAAGTCTGCCATGCCAGAAGGTTATGTTCAAGAAAGAA
CTATTTTTTTCAAAGATGACGGTAACTACAAGACCAGAGCTGAAGTCAAGTTTG
